Addgene plasmid #24628: pKS17
Depositing lab: Jay Keasling. Depositing organization: University of California, Berkeley. Publication: Microbial production of fatty-acid-derived fuels and chemicals from plant biomass. Steen EJ, Kang Y, Bokinsky G, Hu Z, Schirmer A, McClure A, Del Cardayre SB, Keasling JD.. Nature. 2010 Jan 28;463(7280):559-62. 10.1038/nature08721 PubMed 20111002.
Backbone
  Vector backbone: pBBR
  Vector type: Bacterial Expression, Synthetic Biology
Growth in bacteria
  Bacterial resistance: Tetracycline, 10 μg/mL
  Growth temperature: 37°C
  Growth strain: DH5alpha
  Copy number: Unknown
Gene/Insert
  Gene/Insert name: pdc, adhB, atfA (alt name: pdc, adhB, atfA, ethanol, mobilis, wax ester synthase, FAEE)
  Species: Z. mobilis, A. baylyi ADP1
  Cloning method: Restriction Enzyme
  Sequencing primers: 5′ unknown
Terms and licenses: Academic/Nonprofit Terms; Industry Terms: Not Available to Industry
Depositor comments: EJ Steen et al. Nature 2009 10.1038/nature08721
How to cite: pKS17 was a gift from Jay Keasling (Addgene plasmid # 24628 ; http://n2t.net/addgene:24628 ; RRID:Addgene_24628)
