[The description below was written by a language model from this plasmid's Addgene catalogue record and pLannotate feature annotations shown in this document.]
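Description:
pKS17 is a bacterial expression plasmid built on a pBBR backbone, carrying the pBBR1 oriV and its cognate Rep protein gene from the broad-host-range Bordetella bronchiseptica plasmid. Selection is by tetracycline, provided by a full-length tetA efflux pump gene under its own tet promoter. Its copy number is recorded as unknown. The 9,490 nt depositor sequence also contains small remnants typical of pBBR1-derived cloning vectors: fragments of chloramphenicol and tetracycline resistance genes, an M13 origin fragment, a short lacI fragment, a lacZα fragment interrupted by the insert, and pieces of a pBluescript-type multiple cloning site flanked by T7 and T3 promoters.

The payload is a three-gene cassette cloned by restriction enzymes, with all genes in the same orientation. The order is pdc (pyruvate decarboxylase) and adhB (alcohol dehydrogenase II), both from Zymomonas mobilis, followed by atfA, the bifunctional wax ester synthase/diacylglycerol acyltransferase of Acinetobacter baylyi ADP1. Upstream of pdc lies a lac promoter with its CAP binding site and lac operator, so the arrangement looks like a single operon under lac control. Only a fragment of lacI is present, so any repression would depend on repressor supplied by the host. Functionally, pdc and adhB convert pyruvate to ethanol, and the wax ester synthase can then esterify that ethanol with fatty acyl-CoAs to yield fatty acid ethyl esters (FAEE), as the alternative names in the record indicate. The plasmid comes from synthetic biology work on microbial production of fatty-acid-derived fuels and chemicals from plant biomass, where it would supply the ethanol and esterification module in an engineered bacterial host.
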