Features (pLannotate 1.2.2; 19 found; start..end, strand, type, name):
   1023..1792    +  rep_origin     pBBR1 oriV: replication origin of the broad-host-range plasmid pBBR1 from Bordetella bronchiseptica; requires the pBBR1 Rep protein for replication
   1793..2455    +  CDS            pBBR1 Rep: replication protein for the broad-host-range plasmid pBBR1 from Bordetella bronchiseptica
   2516..2585    +  CDS            TcR (fragment): tetracycline efflux protein; tet; confers resistance to tetracycline
   2914..2943    -  CDS            CmR (fragment): chloramphenicol acetyltransferase confers resistance to chloramphenicol
   2943..3021    +  rep_origin     M13 ori (fragment): M13 bacteriophage origin of replication; arrow indicates direction of (+) strand synthesis
   3025..3180    -  CDS            lacZα (fragment): LacZα fragment of β-galactosidase; lacZ fragment
   3188..3206    +  promoter       T7 promoter: promoter for bacteriophage T7 RNA polymerase
   3227..4600    -  CDS            wax-dgaT: WSD_ACIAD - Experimental evidence at protein level: Swiss-Prot protein existence level 1. Bifunctional wax ester synthase/diacylglycerol acyltransferase (WS and DGAT). Catalyzes the terminal and only committed step in triacylglycerol synthesis by using diacylglycerol and fatty acyl CoA as substrates. Required for storage lipid synthesis. WS uses C(12)-CoA to C(18)-CoA substrates whereas DGAT prefers C(20)-CoA. Upon expression in E.coli and Pseudomonas citronellolis (DSM 50332) both WS and DGAT activities increase. From Acinetobacter baylyi (strain ATCC 33305 / BD413 / ADP1).
   4622..5770    -  CDS            adhB: ADH2_ZYMMO - Experimental evidence at protein level: Swiss-Prot protein existence level 1. From Zymomonas mobilis subsp. mobilis (strain ATCC 31821 / ZM4 / CP4).
   5780..5802    +  misc_feature   MCS (fragment): pBluescript multiple cloning site
   5806..7509    -  CDS            pdc: PDC_ZYMMO - Experimental evidence at protein level: Swiss-Prot protein existence level 1. From Zymomonas mobilis subsp. mobilis (strain ATCC 31821 / ZM4 / CP4).
   7525..7584    +  misc_feature   MCS (fragment): pBluescript multiple cloning site
   7597..7615    -  promoter       T3 promoter: promoter for bacteriophage T3 RNA polymerase
   7660..7676    -  protein_bind   lac operator: The lac repressor binds to the lac operator to inhibit transcription in E. coli. This inhibition can be relieved by adding lactose or isopropyl-β-D-thiogalactopyranoside (IPTG). lac repressor encoded by lacI
   7684..7714    -  promoter       lac promoter: promoter for the E. coli lac operon
   7729..7750    -  protein_bind   CAP binding site: CAP binding activates transcription in the presence of cAMP. E. coli catabolite activator protein
   7763..7855    -  CDS            lacI (fragment): lac repressor; lacI; The lac repressor binds to the lac operator to inhibit transcription in E. coli. This inhibition can be relieved by adding lactose or isopropyl-β-D-thiogalactopyranoside (IPTG).
   7947..9134    -  CDS            tetA: TCR3_ECOLX - Experimental evidence at protein level: Swiss-Prot protein existence level 1. Resistance to tetracycline by an active tetracycline efflux. This is an energy-dependent process that decreases the accumulation of the antibiotic in whole cells. This protein functions as a metal- tetracycline/H(+) antiporter. From Escherichia coli. This protein is used as a marker in many commonly used cloning vectors, such as pBR322 and pACYC184.
   9182..9210    -  promoter       tet promoter: E. coli promoter for tetracycline efflux protein gene
>Addgene plasmid #24628 | pKS17 | depositor full sequence | sequence record 11466 | Author sequence
CTCGGGCCGTCTCTTGGGCTTGATCGGCCTTCTTGCGCATCTCACGCGCTCCTGCGGCGGCCTGTAGGGC
AGGCTCATACCCCTGCCGAACCGCTTTTGTCAGCCGGTCGGCCACGGCTTCCGGCGTCTCAACGCGCTTT
GAGATTCCCAGCTTTTCGGCCAATCCCTGCGGTGCATAGGCGCGTGGCTCGACCGCTTGCGGGCTGATGG
TGACGTGGCCCACTGGTGGCCGCTCCAGGGCCTCGTAGAACGCCTGAATGCGCGTGTGACGTGCCTTGCT
GCCCTCGATGCCCCGTTGCAGCCCTAGATCGGCCACAGCGGCCGCAAACGTGGTCTGGTCGCGGGTCATC
TGCGCTTTGTTGCCGATGAACTCCTTGGCCGACAGCCTGCCGTCCTGCGTCAGCGGCACCACGAACGCGG
TCATGTGCGGGCTGGTTTCGTCACGGTGGATGCTGGCCGTCACGATGCGATCCGCCCCGTACTTGTCCGC
CAGCCACTTGTGCGCCTTCTCGAAGAACGCCGCCTGCTGTTCTTGGCTGGCCGACTTCCACCATTCCGGG
CTGGCCGTCATGACGTACTCGACCGCCAACACAGCGTCCTTGCGCCGCTTCTCTGGCAGCAACTCGCGCA
GTCGGCCCATCGCTTCATCGGTGCTGCTGGCCGCCCAGTGCTCGTTCTCTGGCGTCCTGCTGGCGTCAGC
GTTGGGCGTCTCGCGCTCGCGGTAGGCGTGCTTGAGACTGGCCGCCACGTTGCCCATTTTCGCCAGCTTC
TTGCATCGCATGATCGCGTATGCCGCCATGCCTGCCCCTCCCTTTTGGTGTCCAACCGGCTCGACGGGGG
CAGCGCAAGGCGGTGCCTCCGGCGGGCCACTCAATGCTTGAGTATACTCACTAGACTTTGCTTCGCAAAG
TCGTGACCGCCTACGGCGGCTGCGGCGCCCTACGGGCTTGCTCTCCGGGCTTCGCCCTGCGCGGTCGCTG
CGCTCCCTTGCCAGCCCGTGGATATGTGGACGATGGCCGCGAGCGGCCACCGGCTGGCTCGCTTCGCTCG
GCCCGTGGACAACCCTGCTGGACAAGCTGATGGACAGGCTGCGCCTGCCCACGAGCTTGACCACAGGGAT
TGCCCACCGGCTACCCAGCCTTCGACCACATACCCACCGGCTCCAACTGCGCGGCCTGCGGCCTTGCCCC
ATCAATTTTTTTAATTTTCTCTGGGGAAAAGCCTCCGGCCTGCGGCCTGCGCGCTTCGCTTGCCGGTTGG
ACACCAAGTGGAAGGCGGGTCAAGGCTCGCGCAGCGACCGCGCAGCGGCTTGGCCTTGACGCGCCTGGAA
CGACCCAAGCCTATGCGAGTGGGGGCAGTCGAAGGCGAAGCCCGCCCGCCTGCCCCCCGAGCCTCACGGC
GGCGAGTGCGGGGGTTCCAAGGGGGCAGCGCCACCTTGGGCAAGGCCGAAGGCCGCGCAGTCGATCAACA
AGCCCCGGAGGGGCCACTTTTTGCCGGAGGGGGAGCCGCGCCGAAGGCGTGGGGGAACCCCGCAGGGGTG
CCCTTCTTTGGGCACCAAAGAACTAGATATAGGGCGAAATGCGAAAGACTTAAAAATCAACAACTTAAAA
AAGGGGGGTACGCAACAGCTCATTGCGGCACCCCCCGCAATAGCTCATTGCGTAGGTTAAAGAAAATCTG
TAATTGACTGCCACTTTTACGCAACGCATAATTGTTGTCGCGCTGCCGAAAAGTTGCAGCTGATTGCGCA
TGGTGCCGCAACCGTGCGGCACCCTACCGCATGGAGATAAGCATGGCCACGCAGTCCAGAGAAATCGGCA
TTCAAGCCAAGAACAAGCCCGGTCACTGGGTGCAAACGGAACGCAAAGCGCATGAGGCGTGGGCCGGGCT
TATTGCGAGGAAACCCACGGCGGCAATGCTGCTGCATCACCTCGTGGCGCAGATGGGCCACCAGAACGCC
GTGGTGGTCAGCCAGAAGACACTTTCCAAGCTCATCGGACGTTCTTTGCGGACGGTCCAATACGCAGTCA
AGGACTTGGTGGCCGAGCGCTGGATCTCCGTCGTGAAGCTCAACGGCCCCGGCACCGTGTCGGCCTACGT
GGTCAATGACCGCGTGGCGTGGGGCCAGCCCCGCGACCAGTTGCGCCTGTCGGTGTTCAGTGCCGCCGTG
GTGGTTGATCACGACGACCAGGACGAATCGCTGTTGGGGCATGGCGACCTGCGCCGCATCCCGACCCTGT
ATCCGGGCGAGCAGCAACTACCGACCGGCCCCGGCGAGGAGCCGCCCAGCCAGCCCGGCATTCCGGGCAT
GGAACCAGACCTGCCAGCCTTGACCGAAACGGAGGAATGGGAACGGCGCGGGCAGCAGCGCCTGCCGATG
CCCGATGAGCCGTGTTTTCTGGACGATGGCGAGCCGTTGGAGCCGCCGACACGGGTCACGCTGCCGCGCC
GGTAGCACTTGGGTTGCGCAGCAACCCGTAAGTGCGCTGTTCCAGACTATCGGCTGTAGCCGCCTCGCCG
CCCTATACCTTGTCTGCCTCCCCGCGTTGCGTCGCGGTGCATGGAGCCGGGCCACCTCGACCTGAATGGA
AGCCGGCGGCACCTCGCTAACGGATTCACCGTTTTTATCAGGCTCTGGGAGGCAGAATAAATGATCATAT
CGTCAATTATTACCTCCACGGGGAGAGCCTGAGCAAACTGGCCTCAGGCATTTGAGAAGCACACGGTCAC
ACTGCTTCCGGTAGTCAATAAACCGGTAAACCAGCAATAGACATAAGCGGCTATTTAACGACCCTGCCCT
GAACCGACGACCGGGTCGAATTTGCTTTCGAATTTCTGCCATTCATCCGCTTATTATCACTTATTCAGGC
GTAGCACCAGGCGTTTAAGGGCACCAATAACTGCCTTAAAAAAATTACGCCCCGCCCTGCCACTCATCGC
AGTCGGCCTATTGGTTAAAAAATGAGCTGATTTAACAAAAATTTAACGCGAATTTTAACAAAATATTAAC
GCTTACAATTTCCATTCGCCATTCAGGCTGCGCAACTGTTGGGAAGGGCGATCGGTGCGGGCCTCTTCGC
TATTACGCCAGCTGGCGAAAGGGGGATGTGCTGCAAGGCGATTAAGTTGGGTAACGCCAGGGTTTTCCCA
GTCACGACGTTGTAAAACGACGGCCAGTGAGCGCGCGTAATACGACTCACTATAGGGCGAATTGGAGCAT
ATGTTAATTGGCTGTTTTAATATCTTCCTGCTTTGCAATTACGCCTTCAAATAGTTGAATTTCTTCTTCT
AAATGTGTCAGTAAATTCTGCATTCTTGGCAATGCATTACGGCATGCAATCAAACCAACTTCAAGTTTAT
CTAAATAACTGGTCATTGTAATATTCAATGCTTGACCGTCTAATACAATTGAAGCTGGGTAGAGTGCATC
AAGTTTGGCACCATTCCAGTAAAGTGGCTCTCTTGGGCCAGGCACATTGGAAATAACCAGATTGAAGGCT
TGGCGTTTTGGCATCATGCCAGAAATTATGTTGAGTCCTGCAGGGCCATATACGACAGCACTATAATTTA
GAATCTGATCGCTGGTCATACGTTTGAAGCGTTGCTTTGAGTTTTGAACACTACGGCGGATAATTTCAAG
ACGTTGTAAAGGATCATCTTTGTGGGTTGCCAAATTTGCCAGAATCATCGTAATACGGTTGCTGACATCT
GAATCGTCATTGCGAATAGAGGCTGGAACCATGGCAATTAATGGTTTTGAAGGCAAACTATTATGACTCA
TCAAATACGCACGTAATGCACCAGAACATACCGCTAGTACAACATCATTAATGGTCACATTCAACGATTT
GGCAATATTACGAAAACGATCTAGGTCAAAAGACTGTGCTGCAAAACGTCGCGATGAGCTCACACGCTGA
TTCAAAATAGAACAAGGCGCCTGAAAGCTTGAAACATGATCAGGATTACGTCCAATATCTTTAAATACTG
TCTGAGAAAGCTCTTGAATGACTGTGGGTGTCGCCTGAAGCTGACTCTTAATACCAGACATGATTTTCTT
AATTTTACCTGTTTTAGGTTCTCTTAAGCGCTTTGCACGTTTTCCCTCAACACACCAAGGTGGCACGATA
CTTTTTTCTGTTACATCATGGGAGAGTGATTTTTCAATTAACCGCATACCAGCAACGCCATCGACCATCG
CATGGTGAATTTTGAAGTACATGGCAAAACGATTGCCTTCAATTCCTTCAATAATATTGCAGGTCCACAA
GGGCTTTGCCCGATCTAGCAGCGTACTGTGCTCTTGTGAAATATAAATAAGCAATTCACGAATACGACCA
GGATGAGGCAGTGCAATATGACGAAAATGATGATCTAAATCAAACTCTTCATCTTCATCCCAAAAAAGCC
CATTCAGTTTATTGTTGAATGGTGGAACAGGGATTGATTTTGATATCCGGATATCATTCACCAGATCTTG
AATAAAGGTGTCTGGGGCGTTATCAGGAATCTGAAACAAAAATAAACCACCTACATGCATAGGCTGTTGT
CTTTTTTCTAGTGACAGGAATATAAAATCAATCGGATGTAATGGGCGCATAATAGTCCTCCTACTAGTTT
AGAAAGCGCTCAGGAAGAGTTCTTCAACTTCTTTCTGATCACCCTGACGCGGGTTGGTCAGAGCACAAGC
ATCTTTCAGAGCGTGGTCAGCAAGAAGCGGCACATCTTCTTTCTTAGCACCCAGCTCGGTCAGGTTTGCT
GGAATACCAATGGAAGCAGCCAGATCGCGAACAGCCTGAATGGTGGCTTCTGCGCCTTCTTTATCACCGA
GATTGGCGATATCGAGACCCATAGCAACACCAACGTCTTTCAGACGACCAGCAACGACAGAGGCGTTATA
AGCCAGAACATGCGGAAGCAGAACAGCGTTGCAGACACCATGCGGCAGGTTGTAGTAACCGCCCAACTGG
TGAGCCATAGCATGGACATAACCAAGCGAAGCGTTGTTGAAGGCCATACCAGCGAGGAATTGGGCATAAG
CCATAGCTTCACGAGCCGGCATATCCTTACCGTTGTCGCAAGCGGTCTTCAGATTCTTAGCGATCATGGA
AGCTGCTTTCAAAGCGCAAGCATCGGTGATCGGAGTAGCTGCCGTTGAAGAATAAGCTTCAAATGCGTGG
GTCAGAGCATCCATACCGGTGGCGGCGGTCAGGCCTTTTGGCATACCAACCATCAACAGAGGATCGTTGA
CGGAAACCATCGGGGTAACGTGACGGTCAACAATGGCCATCTTAACGTGACGGACTTCATCAGTGATGAT
GCAGAAACGCGTCATTTCAGAAGCCGTACCAGCCGTCGTGTTGATTGACATCAAAGGCAGGGCAGGTTTC
TTAGATTTGTCGATACCTTCGTAGTCTTTGACTTCACCACCATTGGTTGCGACCAGAGCGATGGCTTTGG
CGCAGTCATGGGGAGAACCACCACCGAGGGAGATGACGAAGTCTGAATTGTTATCCTTCAGGATCTTAAG
GCCTTCCAGAACTGCGGTAACAGTCGGGTTCGGCATAACGCCATCATAAACAGCAGAATTAATACCCTGT
GCTTTCAACAGGTCAGCAACCTGCTTCACAACACCGGATTTGTTCATGAAAGCATCAGAAACGATCAGCG
CATTTTTAAAGCCGCTGCCGTTAAGATCCTTGATTGCTTTTTCAAGCGAACCTTCGCCCATTTCGTTGAC
GAAAGGAATATAAAAAGTTGAAGAAGCCATTACTCATTCCTCCTCCGCGGTGGCGGCCGCTCCTAGAGGA
GCTTGTTAACAGGCTTACGGCTGTTGGCGGCAGCAACGCGCTTACCCCATTTGACCAATTCTTCAGTGCA
GTCTTCACGACCGATGAAGCATTCGATCAGGGTTGGGCCGTCGGTGTTTGCCAGAGCAACCTTGATAGCT
TCTGCCAGTTCGCCACCGGTTTTAGCCTTCAGGCCTTTACCAGCACCGCTGTCATAACCACCGTTACCGT
TGAACACTTCCATCAGACCGGCATAATCCCAGTTCTTGATGTTGTTGTACGGACCATCATGGATCATAAC
TTCGATGGTGTAACCATAGTTATTGATCAAGAAGATGATAACCGGCAGTTTCAGGCGAACCATCTGAGCG
ACTTCCTGAGCCGTCAGCTGGAAGGAACCATCACCAACCATGAGGATGTTGCGACGTTCCGGAGCACCGA
CGGCATAACCGAAGGCGGCAGGAACGGACCAACCAATGTGACCCCACTGCATTTCATATTCAACGCGAGC
ACCGTTCGGGAGCTTCATGCGCTGAGCATTGAACCAAGAGTCACCGGTTTCAGCAATAACCGTCGTGTTC
GGGGTCAGAAGAGCTTCGACCTGACGGGCGATTTCTGCGTTGACCAACGGAGCACTCGGATCAGCCGGAG
CGGCTTTCTTCAGTTCACCTGCATTGAGGGATTTGAAGAAGTCCAAAGCACCGGTTTTCTTGGAAACTTT
CTGAGCCAAACGGGTCAGATAGTCTTTCAGATGGACGCTGGGGAAGCGAATGCCGTTAACGACGACAGAA
CGCGGTTCAGCGAGAACCAGTTTCTTAGGATCAGGAATATCCGTCCAACCAGTGGTGGAGTAGTCGTTAA
AGACAGGAGCCAGAGCGATAACCGCATCGGCTTCTTTCATCGTCTTTTCAACGCCCGGATAGCTGACTTC
ACCCCATGAGGTACCGATGTAATGCGGGTTTTCTTCTGGGAAGAAGCTTTTTGCAGCAGCCATGGTAGCA
ACTGCGCCACCAAGAGCATCAGCAAATTTGACAGCAGCTTCTTCAGCACCAGCTGCGCGCAGCTTGCTGC
CGACGAGGACGGCAACTTTGTCGCGGTNGGCGATGAATTTCAGGGTTTCTTCAACCGCTGCATTCAAAGA
AGCTTCGTCGCTGGCTTCGTCATTGAACAATGCGCTTGCCGGTCCAGGAGCGGCGCAGGGCATGGAAGCA
ATGTTGCAAGCGATTTCGAGATAAACCGGCTTCTTCTCACGAAGAGCAGTTTTAATCACGTGATCGATTT
TAGCCGGAGCTTCTTCCGGGGTATAAATCGCTTCAGCGGCGGCCGTGATGTTCTTGGCCATTTCCAACTG
ATAGTGATAGTCGGTTTTGCCAAGAGCGTGATGCAACACGTGACCAGCAGCGTGGTCATTGTTGTTCGGA
GCACCGGAGATCAGGATAACCGGAAGGTTTTCTGCATAGGCGCCACCGATAGCATCAAATGCGGAAAGCG
CACCGACGCTGTAGGTAACGACGGCTGCTGCTGCGCCTTTGGCACGAGCATAACCTTCTGCACTGAAACC
GCAGTTCAGTTCGTTACAGCAATAAACCTGCTCCATGTTTTTGTTCAAAAGCAGGTTGTCAAGAAGGACG
AGGTTGTAGTCGCCCGCGACTGCGAAGTGATGCTTGAGACCAATCTGGACAAGCCGCTCCGCTAAATAGG
TACCGACAGTATAACTCATGGTTAATTCCTCCTACTGCAGGAATTCGATATCAAGCTTATCGATACCGTC
GACCTCGAGGGGGGGCCCGGTACCCAGCTTTTGTTCCCTTTAGTGAGGGTTAATTGCGCGCTTGGCGTAA
TCATGGTCATAGCTGTTTCCTGTGTGAAATTGTTATCCGCTCACAATTCCACACAACATACGAGCCGGAA
GCATAAAGTGTAAAGCCTGGGGTGCCTAATGAGTGAGCTAACTCACATTAATTGCGTTGCGCTCACTGCC
CGCTTTCCAGTCGGGAAACCTGTCGTGCCAGCTGCATTAATGAATCGGCCAACGCGCGGGGAGAGGCGGT
TTGCGTATTGGGCGCATTTGCGCATTCACAGTTCTCCGCAAGAATTGATTGGCTCCAATTCTTGGAGTGG
TGAATCCGTTAGCGAGGTGCCGCCGGCTTCCATTCAGGTCGAGGTGGCCCGGCTCCATGCACCGCGACGC
AACGCGGGGAGGCAGACAAGGTATAGGGCGGCGCCTACAATCCATGCCAACCCGTTCCATGTGCTCGCCG
AGGCGGCATAAATCGCCGTGACGATCAGCGGTCCAGTGATCGAAGTTAGGCTGGTAAGAGCCGCGAGCGA
TCCTTGAAGCTGTCCCTGATGGTCGTCATCTACCTGCCTGGACAGCATGGCCTGCAACGCGGGCATCCCG
ATGCCGCCGGAAGCGAGAAGAATCATAATGGGGAAGGCCATCCAGCCTCGCGTCGCGAACGCCAGCAAGA
CGTAGCCCAGCGCGTCGGCCGCCATGCCGGCGATAATGGCCTGCTTCTCGCCGAAACGTTTGGTGGCGGG
ACCAGTGACGAAGGCTTGAGCGAGGGCGTGCAAGATTCCGAATACCGCAAGCGACAGGCCGATCATCGTC
GCGCTCCAGCGAAAGCGGTCCTCGCCGAAAATGACCCAGAGCGCTGCCGGCACCTGTCCTACGAGTTGCA
TGATAAAGAAGACAGTCATAAGTGCGGCGACGATAGTCATGCCCCGCGCCCACCGGAAGGAGCTGACTGG
GTTGAAGGCTCTCAAGGGCATCGGTCGACGCTCTCCCTTATGCGACTCCTGCATTAGGAAGCAGCCCAGT
AGTAGGTTGAGGCCGTTGAGCACCGCCGCCGCAAGGAATGGTGCATGCAAGGAGATGGCGCCCAACAGTC
CCCCGGCCACGGGGCCTGCCACCATACCCACGCCGAAACAAGCGCTCATGAGCCCGAAGTGGCGAGCCCG
ATCTTCCCCATCGGTGATGTCGGCGATATAGGCGCCAGCAACCGCACCTGTGGCGCCGGTGATGCCGGCC
ACGATGCGTCCGGCGTAGAGGATCCACAGGACGGGTGTGGTCGCCATGATCGCGTAGTCGATAGTGGCTC
CAAGTAGCGAAGCGAGCAGGACTGGGCGGCGGCCAAAGCGGTCGGACAGTGCTCCGAGAACGGGTGCGCA
TAGAAATTGCATCAACGCATATAGCGCTAGCAGCACGCCATAGTGACTGGCGATGCTGTCGGAATGGACG
ATATCCCGCAAGAGGCCCGGCAGTACCGGCATAACCAAGCCTATGCCTACAGCATCCAGGGTGACGGTGC
CGAGGATGACGATGAGCGCATTGTTAGATTTCATACACGGTGCCTGACTGCGTTAGCAATTTAACTGTGA
TAAACTACCGCATTAAAGCTTATCGATGATAAGCTGTCAAACATGAGAATTCTTGAAGACGAAAGGGCCT
CGTGATACGCCTATTTTTATAGGTTAATGTCATGATAATAATGGTTTCTTAGACGTCAGGTGGCACTTTT
CGGGGAAATGTGCGCGCCCGCGTTCCTGCTGGCGCTGGGCCTGTTTCTGGCGCTGGACTTCCCGCTGTTC
CGTCAGCAGCTTTTCGCCCACGGCCTTGATGATCGCGGCGGCCTTGGCCTGCATATCCCGATTCAACGGC
CCCAGGGCGTCCAGAACGGGCTTCAGGCGCTCCCGAAGGT
