>Addgene plasmid #24628 | pKS17 | addgene partial sequence | sequence record 30691 | 24628 with M13pUC-fwd
CACTCACTATAGGGCGAATTGGAGCATATGTTAATTGGCTGTTTTAATATCTTCCTGCTTTGCAATTACG
CCTTCAAATAGTTGAATTTCTTCTTCTAAATGTGTCAGTAAATTCTGCATTCTTGGCAATGCATTACGGC
ATGCAATCAAACCAACTTCAAGTTTATCTAAATAACTGGTCATTGTAATATTCAATGCTTGACCGTCTAA
TACAATTGAAGCTGGGTAGAGTGCATCAAGTTTGGCACCATTCCAGTAAAGTGGCTCTCTTGGGCCAGGC
ACATTGGAAATAACCAGATTGAAGGCTTGGCGTTTTGGCATCATGCCAGAAATTATGTTGAGTCCTGCAG
GGCCATATACGACAGCACTATAATTTAGAATCTGATCGCTGGTCATACGTTTGAAGCGTTGCTTTGAGTT
TTGAACACTACGGCGGATAATTTCAAGACGTTGTAAAGGATCATCTTTGTGGGTTGCCAAATTTGCCAGA
ATCATCGTAATACGGTTGCTGACATCTGAATCGTCATTGCGAATAGAGGCTGGAACCATGGCAATTAATG
GTTTTGAAGGCAAACTATTATGACTCATCAAATACGCACGTAATGCACCAGAACATACCGCTAGTACAAC
ATCATTAATGGTCACATTCAACGATTTGGCAATATTACGAAAACGATCTAGGTCAAAAGACTGTGCTGCA
AAACGTCGCGATGAGCTCACACGCTGATTCAAAATAGAACAAGGCGCCTGAAAGCTTGAAACATGATCAG
GATTACGTCCAATATCTTTAAATACTGTCTGAGAAAGCTCTTGAATGACTGTGGGTGTCGCCTGAAGCTG
ACTCTTAATACCAGACA
