>Addgene plasmid #24628 | pKS17 | addgene partial sequence | sequence record 30692 | 24628 with pBluescriptKS
GGAATTACCATGAAGTTATACTGTCGGTACCTATTTAGCGGAGCGGCTTGTCCAGATTGGTCTCAAGCAT
CACTTCGCAGTCGCGGGCGACTACAACCTCGTCCTTCTTGACAACCTGCTTTTGAACAAAAACATGGAGC
AGGTTTATTGCTGTAACGAACTGAACTGCGGTTTCAGTGCAGAAGGTTATGCTCGTGCCAAAGGCGCAGC
AGCAGCCGTCGTTACCTACAGCGTCGGTGCGCTTTCCGCATTTGATGCTATCGGTGGCGCCTATGCAGAA
AACCTTCCGGTTATCCTGATCTCCGGTGCTCCGAACAACAATGATCACGCTGCTGGTCACGTGTTGCATC
ACGCTCTTGGCAAAACCGACTATCACTATCAGTTGGAAATGGCCAAGAACATCACGGCCGCCGCTGAAGC
GATTTACACCCCGGAAGAAGCTCCGGCTAAAATCGATCACGTGATTAAAACTGCTCTTCGTGAGAAGAAG
CCGGTTTATCTCGAAATCGCTTGCAACATTGCTTCCATGCCCTGCGCCGCTCCTGGACCGGCAAGCGCAT
TGTTCAATGACGAAGCCAGCGACGAAGCTTCTTTGAATGCAGCGGTTGAAGAAACCCTGAAATTCATCGC
CAACCGCGACAAAGTTGCCGTCCTCGTCGGCAGCAAGCTGCGCGCAGCTGGTGCTGAAGAAGCTGCTGTC
AAATTTGCTGATGCTCTCGGTGGCGCAGTTGCTACCATGGCTGCTGCAAAAAGCTTCTTCCCAGAAGAAA
ACCCGCATTACATCGGCACCCTCATGGGGTGAAAGTCAGCTATCCGGGCGTTGAAAAGACGATGAAAGAA
GCCGATGCGGGTTATCGCTCTGGCTCCTGTCTTCAACGACTACTCCACCACTGGGTTGGGACGGATATTC
CTGATCCTAAGAAAACTGGT
