>Addgene plasmid #24628 | pKS17 | addgene partial sequence | sequence record 30693 | 24628 with M13-rev
AAAAGCTGGGTACCGGGCCCCCCCTCGAGGTCGACGGTATCGATAAGCTTGATATCGAATTCCTGCAGTA
GGAGGAATTAACCATGAGTTATACTGTCGGTACCTATTTAGCGGAGCGGCTTGTCCAGATTGGTCTCAAG
CATCACTTCGCAGTCGCGGGCGACTACAACCTCGTCCTTCTTGACAACCTGCTTTTGAACAAAAACATGG
AGCAGGTTTATTGCTGTAACGAACTGAACTGCGGTTTCAGTGCAGAAGGTTATGCTCGTGCCAAAGGCGC
AGCAGCAGCCGTCGTTACCTACAGCGTCGGTGCGCTTTCCGCATTTGATGCTATCGGTGGCGCCTATGCA
GAAAACCTTCCGGTTATCCTGATCTCCGGTGCTCCGAACAACAATGATCACGCTGCTGGTCACGTGTTGC
ATCACGCTCTTGGCAAAACCGACTATCACTATCAGTTGGAAATGGCCAAGAACATCACGGCCGCCGCTGA
AGCGATTTACACCCCGGAAGAAGCTCCGGCTAAAATCGATCACGTGATTAAAACTGCTCTTCGTGAGAAG
AAGCCGGTTTATCTCGAAATCGCTTGCAACATTGCTTCCATGCCCTGCGCCGCTCCTGGACCGGCAAGCG
CATTGTTCAATGACGAAGCCAGCGACGAAGCTTCTTTGAATGCAGCGGTTGAAGAAACCCTGAAATTCAT
CGCCAACCGCGACAAAGTTGCCGTCCTCGTCGGCAGCAAGCTGCGCNCAGCTGGTGCTGAAGAANCTGCT
GTCAAATTTGCTGATGCTCTCGGTGGCGCAGTTGCTACCATGGCTGCTGCAAAAAGCTTCTTCCCAGAAG
AAAACCCGCATTACATCGGCACTCATGGGTGAGTCAGCTATCCGGGCG
